Addgene plasmid #220763: pAV-CAG-Sun1-GFP-WPRE-BC11-pA
Purpose: Expression of Sun1GFP for nuclei isolation and Projection-TAG BC for multiplex projection tracing
Depositing lab: Vijay Samineni. Depositing organization: Washington University in Saint Louis. Publication: Projection-TAGs enable multiplex projection tracing and multi-modal profiling of projection neurons. Yang L, Liu F, Hahm H, Okuda T, Li X, Zhang Y, Kalyanaraman V, Heitmeier MR, Samineni VK. Nat Commun. 2025 Jul 1;16(1):5557. doi: 10.1038/s41467-025-60360-w. PubMed 40593543.
Backbone
  Vector backbone: pAV-CAG-Sun1-GFP-WPRE-pA
  Backbone manufacturer: Samineni Lab (Addgene #220752)
  Vector type: AAV
Growth in bacteria
  Bacterial resistance: Ampicillin, 100 μg/mL
  Growth temperature: 37°C
  Growth strain: NEB Stable
  Copy number: High Copy
Gene/Insert
  Gene/Insert name: Sun1-GFP-WPRE-BC11
  Species: Synthetic
  Promoter: CAG
  Cloning method: Restriction Enzyme; 5′ cloning site NotI (not destroyed); 3′ cloning site HpaI (not destroyed)
Terms and licenses: Academic/Nonprofit Terms; Industry Terms: Not Available to Industry
Depositor comments: Please visit https://doi.org/10.1101/2024.04.24.590975 for bioRxiv preprint.
How to cite: pAV-CAG-Sun1-GFP-WPRE-BC11-pA was a gift from Vijay Samineni (Addgene plasmid # 220763 ; http://n2t.net/addgene:220763 ; RRID:Addgene_220763)
