[The description below was written by a language model from this plasmid's Addgene catalogue record and pLannotate feature annotations shown in this document.]
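Description:
pAV-CAG-Sun1-GFP-WPRE-BC11-pA is an AAV transfer plasmid of about 7.2 kb, built on the parental pAV-CAG-Sun1-GFP-WPRE-pA backbone. It is propagated in E. coli at high copy through a ColE1/pUC-type origin and selected with ampicillin via the β-lactamase gene and its own promoter. An f1 phage origin and short remnants of lacZα and lacI are also annotated in the backbone. AAV2 inverted terminal repeat fragments flank the expression cassette. They provide the cis elements needed to replicate and package the intervening DNA into recombinant AAV particles.

The payload is driven by the CAG promoter, annotated here as a CMV enhancer fragment, the chicken β-actin promoter and chimeric intron fragments, which gives strong, broadly active expression in mammalian cells. It drives a fusion of a mouse Sun1 fragment, an inner nuclear membrane protein, to superfolder GFP, so that the nuclear envelope of transduced cells is fluorescently tagged. A WPRE follows the coding sequence to enhance transcript stability and expression, and an SV40 polyadenylation signal lies downstream. The feature table marks that signal on the reverse strand and does not separately annotate the barcode. From the construct name and insert description, the Projection-TAG barcode BC11 sits between the WPRE and the poly(A) signal, where it would be carried in the 3′ untranslated region of the transcript.

According to the record, the construct serves two purposes: Sun1-GFP labelling for isolating nuclei from transduced cells, and an expressed barcode that identifies the injected viral preparation. As one of a series of barcoded vectors, it supports multiplex projection tracing and multi-modal profiling of projection neurons.
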