Features (pLannotate 1.2.2; 18 found; start..end, strand, type, name):
    191..439     +  enhancer       CMV enhancer (fragment): human cytomegalovirus immediate early enhancer
    441..718     +  promoter       chicken β-actin promoter: No description available
    719..854     +  intron         hybrid intron (fragment): hybrid between chicken β-actin (CBA) and minute virus of mice (MMV) introns (Gray et al., 2011)
    943..1073    +  intron         chimeric intron (fragment): chimera between introns from chicken β-actin and rabbit β-globin
   1184..2797    +  CDS            Sun1 (fragment): SUN1_MOUSE - Also known as Unc84a. Experimental evidence at protein level: Swiss-Prot protein existence level 1. Isoform 5 may be involved in nuclear remodeling during sperm head formation in spermatogenenis. A probable SUN1 isoform 5:SYNE3 LINC complex may tether spermatid nuclei to anterior cytoskeletal structures such as actin filaments present at membraneous junctions of spermatids and Sertoli cells. From Mus musculus (Mouse).
   2798..3511    +  CDS            Superfolder GFP: Superfolder GFP is a basic (constitutively fluorescent) green fluorescent protein published in 2005, derived from Aequorea victoria. It is reported to be a very rapidly-maturing weak dimer.
   3532..4120    +  misc_feature   WPRE: woodchuck hepatitis virus posttranscriptional regulatory element
   4263..4384    -  polyA_signal   SV40 poly(A) signal: SV40 polyadenylation signal
   4407..4475    -  CDS            large T antigen (fragment): large T antigen from SV40 (simian virus 40)
   4546..4608    +  repeat_region  AAV2 ITR (fragment): inverted terminal repeat of adeno-associated virus serotype 2 inverted
   4626..4653    -  repeat_region  AAV2 ITR (fragment): inverted terminal repeat of adeno-associated virus serotype 2 inverted
   4651..4707    -  CDS            lacI (fragment): lac repressor; lacI; The lac repressor binds to the lac operator to inhibit transcription in E. coli. This inhibition can be relieved by adding lactose or isopropyl-β-D-thiogalactopyranoside (IPTG).
   4890..5478    -  rep_origin     ori: high-copy-number ColE1/pMB1/pBR322/pUC origin of replication
   5649..6509    -  CDS            AmpR: β-lactamase; bla; confers resistance to ampicillin, carbenicillin, and related antibiotics
   6510..6614    -  promoter       AmpR promoter: bla
   6667..7095    -  rep_origin     f1 ori (sequence partly withheld): f1 bacteriophage origin of replication; arrow indicates direction of (+) strand synthesis
   7100..3       -  CDS            lacZα (fragment) (across the origin): LacZα fragment of β-galactosidase; lacZ fragment
   7164..130     -  repeat_region  AAV2 ITR (fragment) (across the origin): inverted terminal repeat of adeno-associated virus serotype 2 inverted
>Addgene plasmid #220763 | pAV-CAG-Sun1-GFP-WPRE-BC11-pA | addgene full sequence | sequence record 439001 | Addgene NGS Result
CTGCGCGCTCGCTCGCTCACTGAGGCCGCCCGGGCAAAGCCCGGGCGTCGGGCGACCTTTGGTCGCCCGG
CCTCAGTGAGCGAGCGAGCGCGCAGAGAGGGAGTGGCCAACTCCATCACTAGGGGTTCCTTGTAGTTAAT
GATTAACCCGCCATGCTACTTATCTACGTAGCCATGCTCTAGGAAGAGTACCATTGACGTCAATAATGAC
GTATGTTCCCATAGTAACGCCAATAGGGACTTTCCATTGACGTCAATGGGTGGAGTATTTACGGTAAACT
GCCCACTTGGCAGTACATCAAGTGTATCATATGCCAAGTACGCCCCCTATTGACGTCAATGACGGTAAAT
GGCCCGCCTGGCATTATGCCCAGTACATGACCTTATGGGACTTTCCTACTTGGCAGTACATCTACGTATT
AGTCATCGCTATTACCATGGTCGAGGTGAGCCCCACGTTCTGCTTCACTCTCCCCATCTCCCCCCCCTCC
CCACCCCCAATTTTGTATTTATTTATTTTTTAATTATTTTGTGCAGCGATGGGGGCGGGGGGGGGGGGGG
GGGGCGCGCCGGGGGGGGGGGGGGGGGGGGGGGGGGGGGGCGGGGCGAGGCGGAGAGGTGCGGCGGCAGC
CAATCAGAGCGGCGCGCTCCGAAAGTTTCCTTTTATGGCGAGGCGGCGGCGGCGGCGGCCCTATAAAAAG
CGAAGCGCGCGGCGGGCGGGAGTCGCTGCGCGCTGCCTTCGCCCCGTGCCCCGCTCCGCCGCCGCCTCGC
GCCGCCCGCCCCGGCTCTGACTGACCGCGTTACTCCCACAGGTGAGCGGGCGGGACGGCCCTTCTCCTCC
GGGCTGTAATTAGCGCTTGGTTTAATGACGGCTTGTTTCTTTTCTGTGGCTGCGTGAAAGCCTTGAGGGG
CTCCGGGAGGGCCCTTTGTGCGGGGGGAGCGGCTCGGGGCTGTCCGCGGGGGGACGGCTGCCTTCGGGGG
GGACGGGGCAGGGCGGGGTTCGGCTTCTGGCGTGTGACCGGCGGCTCTAGAGCCTCTGCTAACCATGTTC
ATGCCTTCTTCTTTTTCCTACAGCTCCTGGGCAACGTGCTGGTTATTGTGCTGTCTCATCATTTTGGCAA
AGAATTGGATCCGAATTCACTAGCATGACCTCCAGGGTGTACTCCAGAGACAGGACTCTCAAACCACGGA
AGGCAGCCTCGGGAACCTTCTGGTGGCTAGGGAGCGGCTGGTACCAATTTGTTACTTTGATTTCTTGGCT
GAATGTCTTTCTTCTTACCAGGTGCCTTCGAAATATTTGCAAGGTTTTTGTCTTGCTCCTCCCACTCCTA
CTTTTACTAGGTGCTGGTGTCTCCCTGTGGGGCCAGGGAAACTTCTTCTCACTCCTACCAGTGCTGAACT
GGACGGCCATGCAGCCAACACAGAGGGTGGACGATTCCAAGGGCATGCATAGACCTGGCCCTCTTCCCCC
GAGCCCACCTCCAAAGGTTGATCACAAGGCTTCCCAGTGGCCTCAGGAGAGTGACATGGGGCAGAAGGTA
GCTTCTTTGAGTGCGCAGTGCCACAACCATGATGAGAGACTTGCAGAGCTGACAGTCCTGCTTCAGAAAC
TACAGATACGGGTAGACCAAGTGGATGACGGCAGGGAAGGGCTGTCACTGTGGGTCAAGAATGTGGTTGG
ACAGCACCTGCAGGAGATGGGCACCATAGAACCACCTGATGCTAAGACTGACTTCATGACTTTCCACCAT
GACCATGAAGTGCGTCTCTCCAACTTGGAAGATGTTCTTAGAAAACTGACAGAAAAATCTGAGGCTATCC
AGAAGGAGCTGGAAGAAACCAAGCTGAAAGCAGGCAGCAGGGATGAAGAGCAGCCCCTCCTTGACCGTGT
GCAGCACCTAGAACTGGAACTGAACCTGTTGAAGTCACAGCTGTCAGACTGGCAGCATCTGAAGACCAGC
TGTGAGCAGGCTGGGGCCCGCATCCAGGAGACTGTGCAGCTCATGTTCTCTGAGGATCAGCAGGGCGGTT
CCCTCGAGTGGCTATTAGAGAAGCTTTCTTCTCGGTTCGTGAGCAAGGATGAGCTGCAGGTGCTCTTACA
TGACCTTGAGCTGAAACTGCTGCAGAATATCACACACCACATCACCGTGACAGGACAGGCCCCGACATCC
GAGGCTATTGTGTCTGCCGTGAATCAGGCAGGGATTTCAGGAATCACAGAAGCGCAAGCACATATCATTG
TGAACAATGCTCTGAAGCTGTACTCCCAAGACAAGACGGGGATGGTGGACTTTGCTCTGGAGTCTGGAGG
TGGCAGCATCCTAAGCACTCGGTGCTCTGAGACCTATGAGACCAAGACGGCACTGCTGAGCCTGTTTGGG
GTCCCACTGTGGTACTTCTCACAGTCACCTCGAGTGGTGATCCAGCCCGACATCTACCCAGGGAATTGCT
GGGCGTTCAAAGGTTCCCAGGGGTACCTGGTGGTGCGGTTGTCCATGAAGATCTACCCAACCACATTCAC
CATGGAACACATTCCAAAGACACTATCACCCACTGGTAACATCTCCAGTGCCCCCAAAGACTTTGCAGTC
TATGGACTGGAAACGGAGTATCAAGAAGAGGGGCAGCCTCTGGGACGGTTCACCTATGACCAGGAAGGAG
ACTCACTCCAGATGTTCCACACACTGGAAAGACCTGACCAAGCCTTCCAGATAGTAGAGCTCCGGGTCCT
GTCCAACTGGGGCCACCCTGAGTACACTTGCCTCTACCGGTTCCGAGTCCACGGAGAGCCCATCCAGATG
AGCAAAGGAGAAGAACTTTTCACTGGAGTTGTCCCAATTCTTGTTGAATTAGATGGTGATGTTAATGGGC
ACAAATTTTCTGTCCGTGGAGAGGGTGAAGGTGATGCTACAAACGGAAAACTCACCCTTAAATTTATTTG
CACTACTGGAAAACTACCTGTTCCATGGCCAACACTTGTCACTACTCTGACCTATGGTGTTCAATGCTTT
TCCCGTTATCCGGATCACATGAAACGGCATGACTTTTTCAAGAGTGCCATGCCCGAAGGTTATGTACAGG
AACGCACTATATCTTTCAAAGATGACGGGACCTACAAGACGCGTGCTGAAGTCAAGTTTGAAGGTGATAC
CCTTGTTAATCGTATCGAGTTAAAAGGTATTGATTTTAAAGAAGATGGAAACATTCTCGGACACAAACTC
GAGTACAACTTTAACTCACACAATGTATACATCACGGCAGACAAACAAAAGAATGGAATCAAAGCTAACT
TCAAAATTCGCCACAACGTTGAAGATGGTTCCGTTCAACTAGCAGACCATTATCAACAAAATACTCCAAT
TGGCGATGGCCCTGTCCTTTTACCAGACAACCATTACCTGTCGACACAATCTGTCCTTTCGAAAGATCCC
AACGAAAAGCGTGACCACATGGTCCTTCTTGAGTTTGTAACTGCTGCTGGGATTACACATGGCATGGATG
AGCTCTACAAATAAGGCGCGAGCTTATCGATAATCAACCTCTGGATTACAAAATTTGTGAAAGATTGACT
GGTATTCTTAACTATGTTGCTCCTTTTACGCTATGTGGATACGCTGCTTTAATGCCTTTGTATCATGCTA
TTGCTTCCCGTATGGCTTTCATTTTCTCCTCCTTGTATAAATCCTGGTTGCTGTCTCTTTATGAGGAGTT
GTGGCCCGTTGTCAGGCAACGTGGCGTGGTGTGCACTGTGTTTGCTGACGCAACCCCCACTGGTTGGGGC
ATTGCCACCACCTGTCAGCTCCTTTCCGGGACTTTCGCTTTCCCCCTCCCTATTGCCACGGCGGAACTCA
TCGCCGCCTGCCTTGCCCGCTGCTGGACAGGGGCTCGGCTGTTGGGCACTGACAATTCCGTGGTGTTGTC
GGGGAAATCATCGTCCTTTCCTTGGCTGCTCGCCTGTGTTGCCACCTGGATTCTGCGCGGGACGTCCTTC
TGCTACGTCCCTTCGGCCCTCAATCCAGCGGACCTTCCTTCCCGCGGCCTGCTGCCGGCTCTGCGGCCTC
TTCCGCGTCTTCGCCTTCGCCCTCAGACGAGTCGGATCTCCCTTTGGGCCGCCTCCCCGCATCGATACCG
TCGACCCGGGCGGCCGCAGAACTTGCACCACGACATCGAGCTCCAGGTCGTCGTCATCATCGTCATGGAG
GACTTGGTCGACGACGTCTAGTAGGTGGACGAGAAGAAGCAGTTGGTTTCGAGCAGACATGATAAGATAC
ATTGATGAGTTTGGACAAACCACAACTAGAATGCAGTGAAAAAAATGCTTTATTTGTGAAATTTGTGATG
CTATTGCTTTATTTGTAACCATTATAAGCTGCAATAAACAAGTTAACAACAACAATTGCATTCATTTTAT
GTTTCAGGTTCAGGGGGAGATGTGGGAGGTTTTTTAAAGCAAGTAAAACCTCTACAAATGTGGTAAAATC
GATAAGGATCTTCCTAGAGCATGGCTACGTAGATAAGTAGCATGGCGGGTTAATCATTAACTACAAGGAA
CCCCTAGTGATGGAGTTGGCCACTCCCTCTCTGCGCGCTCGCTCGCTCACTGAGGCCGCCCGGGCAAAGC
CCGGGCGGCCTCAGTGAGCGAGCGAGCGCGCAGCTGCATTAATGAATCGGCCAACGCGCGGGGAGAGGCG
GTTTGCGTATTGGGCGCTCTTCCGCTTCCTCGCTCACTGACTCGCTGCGCTCGGTCGTTCGGCTGCGGCG
AGCGGTATCAGCTCACTCAAAGGCGGTAATACGGTTATCCACAGAATCAGGGGATAACGCAGGAAAGAAC
ATGTGAGCAAAAGGCCAGCAAAAGGCCAGGAACCGTAAAAAGGCCGCGTTGCTGGCGTTTTTCCATAGGC
TCCGCCCCCCTGACGAGCATCACAAAAATCGACGCTCAAGTCAGAGGTGGCGAAACCCGACAGGACTATA
AAGATACCAGGCGTTTCCCCCTGGAAGCTCCCTCGTGCGCTCTCCTGTTCCGACCCTGCCGCTTACCGGA
TACCTGTCCGCCTTTCTCCCTTCGGGAAGCGTGGCGCTTTCTCATAGCTCACGCTGTAGGTATCTCAGTT
CGGTGTAGGTCGTTCGCTCCAAGCTGGGCTGTGTGCACGAACCCCCCGTTCAGCCCGACCGCTGCGCCTT
ATCCGGTAACTATCGTCTTGAGTCCAACCCGGTAAGACACGACTTATCGCCACTGGCAGCAGCCACTGGT
AACAGGATTAGCAGAGCGAGGTATGTAGGCGGTGCTACAGAGTTCTTGAAGTGGTGGCCTAACTACGGCT
ACACTAGAAGAACAGTATTTGGTATCTGCGCTCTGCTGAAGCCAGTTACCTTCGGAAAAAGAGTTGGTAG
CTCTTGATCCGGCAAACAAACCACCGCTGGTAGCGGTGGTTTTTTTGTTTGCAAGCAGCAGATTACGCGC
AGAAAAAAAGGATCTCAAGAAGATCCTTTGATCTTTTCTACGGGGTCTGACGCTCAGTGGAACGAAAACT
CACGTTAAGGGATTTTGGTCATGAGATTATCAAAAAGGATCTTCACCTAGATCCTTTTAAATTAAAAATG
AAGTTTTAAATCAATCTAAAGTATATATGAGTAAACTTGGTCTGACAGTTACCAATGCTTAATCAGTGAG
GCACCTATCTCAGCGATCTGTCTATTTCGTTCATCCATAGTTGCCTGACTCCCCGTCGTGTAGATAACTA
CGATACGGGAGGGCTTACCATCTGGCCCCAGTGCTGCAATGATACCGCGAGACCCACGCTCACCGGCTCC
AGATTTATCAGCAATAAACCAGCCAGCCGGAAGGGCCGAGCGCAGAAGTGGTCCTGCAACTTTATCCGCC
TCCATCCAGTCTATTAATTGTTGCCGGGAAGCTAGAGTAAGTAGTTCGCCAGTTAATAGTTTGCGCAACG
TTGTTGCCATTGCTACAGGCATCGTGGTGTCACGCTCGTCGTTTGGTATGGCTTCATTCAGCTCCGGTTC
CCAACGATCAAGGCGAGTTACATGATCCCCCATGTTGTGCAAAAAAGCGGTTAGCTCCTTCGGTCCTCCG
ATCGTTGTCAGAAGTAAGTTGGCCGCAGTGTTATCACTCATGGTTATGGCAGCACTGCATAATTCTCTTA
CTGTCATGCCATCCGTAAGATGCTTTTCTGTGACTGGTGAGTACTCAACCAAGTCATTCTGAGAATAGTG
TATGCGGCGACCGAGTTGCTCTTGCCCGGCGTCAATACGGGATAATACCGCGCCACATAGCAGAACTTTA
AAAGTGCTCATCATTGGAAAACGTTCTTCGGGGCGAAAACTCTCAAGGATCTTACCGCTGTTGAGATCCA
GTTCGATGTAACCCACTCGTGCACCCAACTGATCTTCAGCATCTTTTACTTTCACCAGCGTTTCTGGGTG
AGCAAAAACAGGAAGGCAAAATGCCGCAAAAAAGGGAATAAGGGCGACACGGAAATGTTGAATACTCATA
CTCTTCCTTTTTCAATATTATTGAAGCATTTATCAGGGTTATTGTCTCATGAGCGGATACATATTTGAAT
GTATTTAGAAAAATAAACAAATAGGGGTTCCGCGCACATTTCCCCGAAAAGTGCCACCTAAATTGTAAGC
GTTAATATTTTGTTAAAATTCGCGTTAAATTTTTGTTAAATCAGCTCATTTTTTAACCAATAGGCCGAAA
TCGGCAAAATCCCTTATAAATCAAAAGAATAGACCGAGATAGGGT
[37 nt withheld, positions 6766-6802]
AAAGAACGTGGACTCCAACGTCAAAGG
[49 nt withheld, positions 6830-6878]
T
[91 nt withheld, positions 6880-6970]
G
[124 nt withheld, positions 6972-7095]
CCCATTCGCCATTCAGGCTGCGCAACTGTTGGGAAGGGCGATCGGTGCGGGCCTCTTCGCTATTACGCCA
G
